Addgene plasmid #224056: AiP13152 - pAAV-AiE0050m_3xC2-minBG-iCre(R297T)-BGHpA (Alias: CN3152)
Purpose: AiE0050m_3xC2 is an enhancer sequence, designed to drive AAV-mediated transgene expression in cortical L4/5_IT neurons
Depositing lab: Allen Institute for Brain Science & Jonathan Ting. Depositing organization: Allen Institute. Publication: A suite of enhancer AAVs and transgenic mouse lines for genetic access to cortical cell types. Ben-Simon Y, Hooper M, Narayan S, Daigle TL, Dwivedi D, Way SW, Oster A, Stafford DA, Mich JK, Taormina MJ, Martinez RA, Opitz-Araya X, Roth JR, Alexander JR, Allen S, Amster A, Arbuckle J, Ayala A, Baker PM, Bakken TE, Barcelli T, Barta S, Bendrick J, Bertagnolli D, Bielstein C, Bishwakarma P, Bowlus J, Boyer G, Brouner K, Casian B, Casper T, Chakka AB, Chakrabarty R, Chance RK, Chavan S, Clark M, Colbert K, Collman F, Daniel S, Departee M, DiValentin P, Donadio N, Dotson N, Egdorf T, Fliss T, Gabitto M, Garcia J, Gary A, Gasperini M, Gloe J, Goldy J, Gore BB, Graybuck L, Greisman N, Haeseleer F, Halterman C, Haradon Z, Hastings SD, Helback O, Ho W, Hockemeyer D, Huang C, Huff S, Hunker A, Johansen N, Jones D, Juneau Z, Kalmbach B, Kannan M, Khem S, Kussick E, Kutsal R, Larsen R, Lee C, Lee AY, Leibly M, Lenz GH, Li S, Liang E, Lusk N, Madigan Z, Malloy J, Malone J, McCue R, Melchor J, Mollenkopf T, Moosman S, Morin E, Newman D, Ng L, Ngo K, Omstead V, Otto S, Oyama A, Pena N, Pham T, Phillips E, Pom CA, Potekhina L, Ransford S, Ray PL, Rette D, Reynoldson C, Rimorin C, Rocha D, Ruiz A, Sanchez REA, Sawyer L, Sedeno-Cortes A, Sevigny JP, Shapovalova N, Shepard N, Shulga L, Sigler AR, Siverts L, Soliman S, Somasundaram S, Staats B, Stewart K, Szelenyi E, Tieu M, Trader C, Tran A, van Velthoven CTJ, Walker M, Wang Y, Weed N, Wirthlin M, Wood T, Wynalda B, Yao Z, Zhou T, Ariza J, Dee N, Reding M, Ronellenfitch K, Mufti S, Sunkin SM, Smith KA, Esposito L, Waters J, Thyagarajan B, Yao S, Lein ES, Zeng H, Levi BP, Ngai J, Ting JT, Tasic B. Cell. 2025 May 16:S0092-8674(25)00513-6. doi: 10.1016/j.cell.2025.05.002. PubMed 40403729.
Backbone
  Vector backbone: pAAV
  Vector type: AAV
Growth in bacteria
  Bacterial resistance: Ampicillin, 100 μg/mL
  Growth temperature: 30°C
  Growth strain: NEB Stable
  Copy number: High Copy
Gene/Insert
  Gene/Insert name: iCre(R297T)
  Species: Synthetic
  Mutation: NA
  Promoter: minBG
  Cloning method: Other
Terms and licenses: Academic/Nonprofit Terms; Industry Terms: Not Available to Industry
Depositor comments: Cloning Method: RE Cloning
How to cite: AiP13152 - pAAV-AiE0050m_3xC2-minBG-iCre(R297T)-BGHpA (Alias: CN3152) was a gift from Allen Institute for Brain Science & Jonathan Ting (Addgene plasmid # 224056 ; http://n2t.net/addgene:224056 ; RRID:Addgene_224056)
