[The description below was written by a language model from this plasmid's Addgene catalogue record and pLannotate feature annotations shown in this document.]
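Description:
AiP13152 - pAAV-AiE0050m_3xC2-minBG-iCre(R297T)-BGHpA (alias CN3152) is an AAV transfer plasmid of about 5.1 kb, built on a pAAV backbone and used to package a recombinant adeno-associated virus genome. It is maintained in bacteria through a high-copy ColE1/pUC-type origin and selected with ampicillin via the β-lactamase gene under its own promoter. The backbone also carries an f1 phage origin and small remnants of pBR322 bom and rop sequences. AAV2 inverted terminal repeats flank the expression cassette. The automated annotation finds the downstream ITR as a full element and the upstream one only as two short fragments, which may simply reflect how hard these repeats are to sequence and annotate.

The payload is a compact cell-type-targeting Cre driver. According to the record, AiE0050m_3xC2 is an enhancer sequence designed to direct AAV-mediated transgene expression to cortical layer 4/5 intratelencephalic (L4/5_IT) neurons. The name suggests a triplicated core element, though the record does not spell this out. The enhancer is paired with the minBG minimal promoter, which by convention is a minimal beta-globin promoter, so that expression depends mainly on enhancer activity. Neither element is picked up in the feature table, but both presumably lie in the unannotated region upstream of the Cre coding sequence. The insert, iCre(R297T), is a synthetic Cre recombinase carrying an R297T substitution whose functional effect the record does not describe, and it is followed by the bovine growth hormone polyadenylation signal. Once packaged and delivered to the brain, the vector would drive recombination of loxP-flanked or Cre-dependent alleles and reporters in the targeted cortical population, as part of a larger enhancer AAV toolkit for genetic access to cortical cell types.
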