Features (pLannotate 1.2.2; 12 found; start..end, strand, type, name):
     12..39      +  repeat_region  AAV2 ITR (fragment): inverted terminal repeat of adeno-associated virus serotype 2 inverted
     68..95      +  repeat_region  AAV2 ITR (fragment): inverted terminal repeat of adeno-associated virus serotype 2 inverted
   1084..2109    +  CDS            cre: RECR_BPP1 - Experimental evidence at protein level: Swiss-Prot protein existence level 1. Catalyzes site-specific recombination between two 34-base- pair LOXP sites. Its role is to maintain the phage genome as a monomeric unit-copy plasmid in the lysogenic state. From Escherichia phage P1 (Bacteriophage P1).
   2149..2260    +  polyA_signal   bGH poly(A) signal: bovine growth hormone polyadenylation signal
   2378..2518    +  repeat_region  AAV2 ITR: inverted terminal repeat of adeno-associated virus serotype 2 inverted
   2523..2574    -  misc_feature   bom (fragment): basis of mobility region from pBR322
   2593..3048    +  rep_origin     f1 ori (sequence partly withheld): f1 bacteriophage origin of replication; arrow indicates direction of (+) strand synthesis
   3049..3098    -  misc_feature   bom (fragment): basis of mobility region from pBR322
   3200..3235    -  CDS            rop (fragment): Rop protein, which maintains plasmids at low copy number; rop
   3330..3434    +  promoter       AmpR promoter: bla
   3435..4295    +  CDS            AmpR: β-lactamase; bla; confers resistance to ampicillin, carbenicillin, and related antibiotics
   4466..5054    +  rep_origin     ori: high-copy-number ColE1/pMB1/pBR322/pUC origin of replication
>Addgene plasmid #224056 | AiP13152 - pAAV-AiE0050m_3xC2-minBG-iCre(R297T)-BGHpA (Alias: CN3152) | addgene full sequence | sequence record 454363 | Addgene NGS Result
CCTGCAGGCAGCTGCGCGCTCGCTCGCTCACTGAGGCCGCCCGGGCGTCGGGCGACCTTTGGTCGCCCGG
CCTCAGTGAGCGAGCGAGCGCGCAGAGAGGGAGTGGCCAACTCCATCACTAGGGGTTCCTGCGGCCGCAC
GCGTAGGCAACTTGTTAAAAATCTCAGTCAAACTTACATACTATATAGAACAGCATGGTGAATTTAGGGC
ACATGGATATAAAATGGAAGTTTCTTATTCAGTAGCAGCAACTTGTGGGCACAGGAGTTGGCAAAGATAA
AAATGTCCAAAGTCACAAATACAATGTATAGTTAGTCATAGGTGCTGTTATTTGCCTCAAAAAATAGACT
TTTATTTTGCCTTTCTTTTCTTTAACCACACTCAAAATTAGAGAACAGAGACAAAACCCAGCAGGAAATA
GGCAACTTGTTAAAAATCTCAGTCAAACTTACATACTATATAGAACAGCATGGTGAATTTAGGGCACATG
GATATAAAATGGAAGTTTCTTATTCAGTAGCAGCAACTTGTGGGCACAGGAGTTGGCAAAGATAAAAATG
TCCAAAGTCACAAATACAATGTATAGTTAGTCATAGGTGCTGTTATTTGCCTCAAAAAATAGACTTTTAT
TTTGCCTTTCTTTTCTTTAACCACACTCAAAATTAGAGAACAGAGACAAAACCCAGCAGGAAATAGGCAA
CTTGTTAAAAATCTCAGTCAAACTTACATACTATATAGAACAGCATGGTGAATTTAGGGCACATGGATAT
AAAATGGAAGTTTCTTATTCAGTAGCAGCAACTTGTGGGCACAGGAGTTGGCAAAGATAAAAATGTCCAA
AGTCACAAATACAATGTATAGTTAGTCATAGGTGCTGTTATTTGCCTCAAAAAATAGACTTTTATTTTGC
CTTTCTTTTCTTTAACCACACTCAAAATTAGAGAACAGAGACAAAACCCAGCAGGAAATGAGCTCGGGCT
GGGCATAAAAGTCAGGGCAGAGCCATCTATTGCTTACATTTGCTTCTGGGATCCAGATCTTTCGAAGCTA
GCCACCATGGTGCCCAAGAAGAAGAGGAAAGTCTCCAACCTGCTGACTGTGCACCAAAACCTGCCTGCCC
TCCCTGTGGATGCCACCTCTGATGAAGTCAGGAAGAACCTGATGGACATGTTCAGGGACAGGCAGGCCTT
CTCTGAACACACCTGGAAGATGCTCCTGTCTGTGTGCAGATCCTGGGCTGCCTGGTGCAAGCTGAACAAC
AGGAAATGGTTCCCTGCTGAACCTGAGGATGTGAGGGACTACCTCCTGTACCTGCAAGCCAGAGGCCTGG
CTGTGAAGACCATCCAACAGCACCTGGGCCAGCTCAACATGCTGCACAGGAGATCTGGCCTGCCTCGCCC
TTCTGACTCCAATGCTGTGTCCCTGGTGATGAGGAGAATCAGAAAGGAGAATGTGGATGCTGGGGAGAGA
GCCAAGCAGGCCCTGGCCTTTGAACGCACTGACTTTGACCAAGTCAGATCCCTGATGGAGAACTCTGACA
GATGCCAGGACATCAGGAACCTGGCCTTCCTGGGCATTGCCTACAACACCCTGCTGCGCATTGCCGAAAT
TGCCAGAATCAGAGTGAAGGACATCTCCCGCACCGATGGTGGGAGAATGCTGATCCACATTGGCAGGACC
AAGACCCTGGTGTCCACAGCTGGTGTGGAGAAGGCCCTGTCCCTGGGGGTTACCAAGCTGGTGGAGAGAT
GGATCTCTGTGTCTGGTGTGGCTGATGACCCCAACAACTACCTGTTCTGCCGGGTCAGAAAGAATGGTGT
GGCTGCCCCTTCTGCCACCTCCCAACTGTCCACCCGGGCCCTGGAAGGGATCTTTGAGGCCACCCACCGC
CTGATCTATGGTGCCAAGGATGACTCTGGGCAGAGATACCTGGCCTGGTCTGGCCACTCTGCCAGAGTGG
GTGCTGCCACCGACATGGCCAGGGCTGGTGTGTCCATCCCTGAAATCATGCAGGCTGGTGGCTGGACCAA
TGTGAACATTGTGATGAACTACATCAGAAACCTGGACTCTGAGACTGGGGCCATGGTGAGGCTGCTCGAA
GATGGGGACTGAGGCGCGCCGAATTCAAGCTTCTCGAGAGATCTTCGACTGTGCCTTCTAGTTGCCAGCC
ATCTGTTGTTTGCCCCTCCCCCGTGCCTTCCTTGACCCTGGAAGGTGCCACTCCCACTGTCCTTTCCTAA
TAAAATGAGGAAATTGCATCGCATTGTCTGAGTAGGTGTCATTCTATTCTGGGGGGTGGGGTGGGGCAGG
ACAGCAAGGGGGAGGATTGGGAAGACAATAGCAGGCATGAGATCTCACGTGCGGACCGAGCGGCCGCAGG
AACCCCTAGTGATGGAGTTGGCCACTCCCTCTCTGCGCGCTCGCTCGCTCACTGAGGCCGGGCGACCAAA
GGTCGCCCGACGCCCGGGCTTTGCCCGGGCGGCCTCAGTGAGCGAGCGAGCGCGCAGCTGCCTGCAGGGG
CGCCTGATGCGGTATTTTCTCCTTACGCATCTGTGCGGTATTTCACACCGCATA
[95 nt withheld, positions 2575-2669]
T
[46 nt withheld, positions 2671-2716]
C
[141 nt withheld, positions 2718-2858]
CCTTTGACGTTGGAGTCCACGTTCTTT
[37 nt withheld, positions 2886-2922]
ACTCTATCTCGGGCTATTCTTTTGATTTATAAGGGATTTTGCCGATTTCGGTCTATTGGTTAAAAAATGA
GCTGATTTAACAAAAATTTAACGCGAATTTTAACAAAATATTAACGTTTACAATTTTATGGTGCACTCTC
AGTACAATCTGCTCTGATGCCGCATAGTTAAGCCAGCCCCGACACCCGCCAACACCCGCTGACGCGCCCT
GACGGGCTTGTCTGCTCCCGGCATCCGCTTACAGACAAGCTGTGACCGTCTCCGGGAGCTGCATGTGTCA
GAGGTTTTCACCGTCATCACCGAAACGCGCGAGACGAAAGGGCCTCGTGATACGCCTATTTTTATAGGTT
AATGTCATGATAATAATGGTTTCTTAGACGTCAGGTGGCACTTTTCGGGGAAATGTGCGCGGAACCCCTA
TTTGTTTATTTTTCTAAATACATTCAAATATGTATCCGCTCATGAGACAATAACCCTGATAAATGCTTCA
ATAATATTGAAAAAGGAAGAGTATGAGTATTCAACATTTCCGTGTCGCCCTTATTCCCTTTTTTGCGGCA
TTTTGCCTTCCTGTTTTTGCTCACCCAGAAACGCTGGTGAAAGTAAAAGATGCTGAAGATCAGTTGGGTG
CACGAGTGGGTTACATCGAACTGGATCTCAACAGCGGTAAGATCCTTGAGAGTTTTCGCCCCGAAGAACG
TTTTCCAATGATGAGCACTTTTAAAGTTCTGCTATGTGGCGCGGTATTATCCCGTATTGACGCCGGGCAA
GAGCAACTCGGTCGCCGCATACACTATTCTCAGAATGACTTGGTTGAGTACTCACCAGTCACAGAAAAGC
ATCTTACGGATGGCATGACAGTAAGAGAATTATGCAGTGCTGCCATAACCATGAGTGATAACACTGCGGC
CAACTTACTTCTGACAACGATCGGAGGACCGAAGGAGCTAACCGCTTTTTTGCACAACATGGGGGATCAT
GTAACTCGCCTTGATCGTTGGGAACCGGAGCTGAATGAAGCCATACCAAACGACGAGCGTGACACCACGA
TGCCTGTAGCAATGGCAACAACGTTGCGCAAACTATTAACTGGCGAACTACTTACTCTAGCTTCCCGGCA
ACAATTAATAGACTGGATGGAGGCGGATAAAGTTGCAGGACCACTTCTGCGCTCGGCCCTTCCGGCTGGC
TGGTTTATTGCTGATAAATCTGGAGCCGGTGAGCGTGGGTCTCGCGGTATCATTGCAGCACTGGGGCCAG
ATGGTAAGCCCTCCCGTATCGTAGTTATCTACACGACGGGGAGTCAGGCAACTATGGATGAACGAAATAG
ACAGATCGCTGAGATAGGTGCCTCACTGATTAAGCATTGGTAACTGTCAGACCAAGTTTACTCATATATA
CTTTAGATTGATTTAAAACTTCATTTTTAATTTAAAAGGATCTAGGTGAAGATCCTTTTTGATAATCTCA
TGACCAAAATCCCTTAACGTGAGTTTTCGTTCCACTGAGCGTCAGACCCCGTAGAAAAGATCAAAGGATC
TTCTTGAGATCCTTTTTTTCTGCGCGTAATCTGCTGCTTGCAAACAAAAAAACCACCGCTACCAGCGGTG
GTTTGTTTGCCGGATCAAGAGCTACCAACTCTTTTTCCGAAGGTAACTGGCTTCAGCAGAGCGCAGATAC
CAAATACTGTTCTTCTAGTGTAGCCGTAGTTAGGCCACCACTTCAAGAACTCTGTAGCACCGCCTACATA
CCTCGCTCTGCTAATCCTGTTACCAGTGGCTGCTGCCAGTGGCGATAAGTCGTGTCTTACCGGGTTGGAC
TCAAGACGATAGTTACCGGATAAGGCGCAGCGGTCGGGCTGAACGGGGGGTTCGTGCACACAGCCCAGCT
TGGAGCGAACGACCTACACCGAACTGAGATACCTACAGCGTGAGCTATGAGAAAGCGCCACGCTTCCCGA
AGGGAGAAAGGCGGACAGGTATCCGGTAAGCGGCAGGGTCGGAACAGGAGAGCGCACGAGGGAGCTTCCA
GGGGGAAACGCCTGGTATCTTTATAGTCCTGTCGGGTTTCGCCACCTCTGACTTGAGCGTCGATTTTTGT
GATGCTCGTCAGGGGGGCGGAGCCTATGGAAAAACGCCAGCAACGCGGCCTTTTTACGGTTCCTGGCCTT
TTGCTGGCCTTTTGCTCACATGT
